Addgene plasmid #75940: HUNK gRNA (BRDN0001148239)
Purpose: 3rd generation lentiviral gRNA plasmid targeting human HUNK
Depositing lab: John Doench & David Root. Depositing organization: Broad Institute. Publication: Optimized sgRNA design to maximize activity and minimize off-target effects of CRISPR-Cas9. Doench JG, Fusi N, Sullender M, Hegde M, Vaimberg EW, Donovan KF, Smith I, Tothova Z, Wilen C, Orchard R, Virgin HW, Listgarten J, Root DE. Nat Biotechnol. 2016 Jan 18. doi: 10.1038/nbt.3437. PubMed 26780180.
Backbone
  Vector backbone: lentiGuide-Puro
  Backbone manufacturer: Zhang Lab (Addgene plasmid # 52963)
  Vector type: Mammalian Expression, Lentiviral, CRISPR
  Selectable markers: Puromycin
Growth in bacteria
  Bacterial resistance: Ampicillin, 100 μg/mL
  Growth temperature: 37°C
  Growth strain: DH5alpha
  Copy number: High Copy
Gene/Insert
  Gene/Insert name: HUNK (alt names: HUNK; NM_014586.1)
  gRNA/shRNA sequence: AAGTCGCGGAGCCGCTCGCG
  Species: H. sapiens (human)
  Entrez Gene: HUNK
  Promoter: hU6
  Cloning method: Unknown
  Sequencing primers: 5′ U6-F; 3′ pS2-R
Terms and licenses: Academic/Nonprofit Terms; Industry Terms: Not Available to Industry
Depositor comments: The gRNA was designed to target the following Genbank reference sequence(s): NM_014586.1. Note that this plasmid does NOT contain Cas9. It should be used in conjunction with lentiCas9-Blast (Addgene #52962) or otherwise with cell lines already expressing Cas9. Browse the full kinome gRNA library at http://www.addgene.org/pooled-library/broadgpp-human-kinome/ or visit http://www.broadinstitute.org/rnai/public/ for detailed protocols and information.
How to cite: HUNK gRNA (BRDN0001148239) was a gift from John Doench & David Root (Addgene plasmid # 75940 ; http://n2t.net/addgene:75940 ; RRID:Addgene_75940)
