[The description below was written by a language model from this plasmid's Addgene catalogue record and pLannotate feature annotations shown in this document.]
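Description:
HUNK gRNA (BRDN0001148239) is a third-generation lentiviral guide RNA plasmid built on the lentiGuide-Puro backbone and designed to direct Streptococcus pyogenes Cas9 to the human HUNK gene. The guide was designed against the HUNK reference transcript. It is propagated in E. coli as a high-copy plasmid through a ColE1/pUC-type origin with ampicillin selection (β-lactamase under its own promoter). The backbone also carries an f1 origin, an SV40 origin and poly(A) signal, and remnants of lac and T7/T3 cloning-vector elements.

The lentiviral transfer cassette begins with an RSV promoter fused to a truncated HIV-1 5' LTR, which makes genomic RNA production Tat-independent. This is followed by the Ψ packaging signal with a partial gag sequence, the Rev response element for Rev-dependent nuclear export, and a cPPT/CTS element that aids nuclear import of the provirus. Within this unit, a human U6 RNA polymerase III promoter drives the HUNK-targeting spacer joined to the S. pyogenes gRNA scaffold. A separate EF-1α core promoter with its intron A expresses puromycin N-acetyltransferase, so transduced mammalian cells can be selected with puromycin. A WPRE enhances transcript expression, and the ΔU3 3' LTR makes the integrated provirus self-inactivating.

The plasmid does not encode Cas9, so it must be paired with a separate Cas9 vector or used in cells that already express Cas9. It belongs to a human kinome gRNA collection and is suited to CRISPR knockout of HUNK in human cells by lentiviral delivery.
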