Features (pLannotate 1.2.2; 29 found; start..end, strand, type, name):
     14..80      +  CDS            small t antigen (fragment): SV40 (simian virus 40) small t antigen
    106..317     +  promoter       EF-1α core promoter: core promoter for human elongation factor EF-1α
    318..1256    +  intron         EF-1α intron A: intron upstream of the start codon of human EF-1α
   1278..1877    +  CDS            PuroR (fragment): puromycin N-acetyltransferase; pac from Streptomyces; confers resistance to puromycin
   1893..2481    +  misc_feature   WPRE: woodchuck hepatitis virus posttranscriptional regulatory element
   2532..2551    +  misc_feature   cPPT/CTS (fragment): central polypurine tract and central termination sequence of HIV-1
   2553..2786    +  LTR            3' LTR (ΔU3): self-inactivating 3' long terminal repeat (LTR) from HIV-1
   2864..2985    +  polyA_signal   SV40 poly(A) signal: SV40 polyadenylation signal
   3025..3160    +  rep_origin     SV40 ori: SV40 origin of replication
   3181..3199    -  promoter       T7 promoter: promoter for bacteriophage T7 RNA polymerase
   3207..3362    +  CDS            lacZα (fragment): LacZα fragment of β-galactosidase; lacZ fragment
   3367..3795    +  rep_origin     f1 ori (sequence partly withheld): f1 bacteriophage origin of replication; arrow indicates direction of (+) strand synthesis
   3848..3952    +  promoter       AmpR promoter: bla
   3953..4813    +  CDS            AmpR: β-lactamase; bla; confers resistance to ampicillin, carbenicillin, and related antibiotics
   4984..5572    +  rep_origin     ori: high-copy-number ColE1/pMB1/pBR322/pUC origin of replication
   5755..5847    +  CDS            lacI (fragment): lac repressor; lacI; The lac repressor binds to the lac operator to inhibit transcription in E. coli. This inhibition can be relieved by adding lactose or isopropyl-β-D-thiogalactopyranoside (IPTG).
   5860..5881    +  protein_bind   CAP binding site: CAP binding activates transcription in the presence of cAMP. E. coli catabolite activator protein
   5896..5926    +  promoter       lac promoter: promoter for the E. coli lac operon
   5934..5950    +  protein_bind   lac operator: The lac repressor binds to the lac operator to inhibit transcription in E. coli. This inhibition can be relieved by adding lactose or isopropyl-β-D-thiogalactopyranoside (IPTG). lac repressor encoded by lacI
   5995..6013    +  promoter       T3 promoter: promoter for bacteriophage T3 RNA polymerase
   6041..6267    +  promoter       RSV promoter: Rous sarcoma virus enhancer/promoter
   6268..6448    +  LTR            5' LTR (truncated): truncated 5' long terminal repeat (LTR) from HIV-1
   6495..6620    +  misc_feature   HIV-1 Ψ: packaging signal of human immunodeficiency virus type 1
   6604..6967    +  CDS            HIV-1 gag (fragment): gag protein from human immunodeficiency virus 1; gag
   7113..7346    +  misc_feature   RRE: The Rev response element (RRE) of HIV-1 allows for Rev-dependent mRNA export from the nucleus to the cytoplasm.
   7723..7749    +  CDS            Rev (fragment): human immunodeficiency virus 1 (HIV-1) Rev protein; rev; enhances nuclear export of unspliced and incompletely spliced viral mRNAs
   7753..7993    +  promoter       U6 promoter: RNA polymerase III promoter for human U6 snRNA
   8023..8098    +  misc_RNA       gRNA scaffold: guide RNA scaffold for the Streptococcus pyogenes CRISPR/Cas9 system
   8154..8271    +  misc_feature   cPPT/CTS: central polypurine tract and central termination sequence of HIV-1
>Addgene plasmid #75940 | HUNK gRNA (BRDN0001148239) | addgene full sequence | sequence record 184868 | Addgene Assembled Sequence
CCCGGGTGCAAAGATGGATAAAGTTTTAAACAGAGAGGAATCTTTGCAGCTAATGGACCTTCTAGGTCTT
GAAAGGAGTGGGAATTGGCTCCGGTGCCCGTCAGTGGGCAGAGCGCACATCGCCCACAGTCCCCGAGAAG
TTGGGGGGAGGGGTCGGCAATTGATCCGGTGCCTAGAGAAGGTGGCGCGGGGTAAACTGGGAAAGTGATG
TCGTGTACTGGCTCCGCCTTTTTCCCGAGGGTGGGGGAGAACCGTATATAAGTGCAGTAGTCGCCGTGAA
CGTTCTTTTTCGCAACGGGTTTGCCGCCAGAACACAGGTAAGTGCCGTGTGTGGTTCCCGCGGGCCTGGC
CTCTTTACGGGTTATGGCCCTTGCGTGCCTTGAATTACTTCCACCTGGCTGCAGTACGTGATTCTTGATC
CCGAGCTTCGGGTTGGAAGTGGGTGGGAGAGTTCGAGGCCTTGCGCTTAAGGAGCCCCTTCGCCTCGTGC
TTGAGTTGAGGCCTGGCCTGGGCGCTGGGGCCGCCGCGTGCGAATCTGGTGGCACCTTCGCGCCTGTCTC
GCTGCTTTCGATAAGTCTCTAGCCATTTAAAATTTTTGATGACCTGCTGCGACGCTTTTTTTCTGGCAAG
ATAGTCTTGTAAATGCGGGCCAAGATCTGCACACTGGTATTTCGGTTTTTGGGGCCGCGGGCGGCGACGG
GGCCCGTGCGTCCCAGCGCACATGTTCGGCGAGGCGGGGCCTGCGAGCGCGGCCACCGAGAATCGGACGG
GGGTAGTCTCAAGCTGGCCGGCCTGCTCTGGTGCCTGGCCTCGCGCCGCCGTGTATCGCCCCGCCCTGGG
CGGCAAGGCTGGCCCGGTCGGCACCAGTTGCGTGAGCGGAAAGATGGCCGCTTCCCGGCCCTGCTGCAGG
GAGCTCAAAATGGAGGACGCGGCGCTCGGGAGAGCGGGCGGGTGAGTCACCCACACAAAGGAAAAGGGCC
TTTCCGTCCTCAGCCGTCGCTTCATGTGACTCCACGGAGTACCGGGCGCCGTCCAGGCACCTCGATTAGT
TCTCGAGCTTTTGGAGTACGTCGTCTTTAGGTTGGGGGGAGGGGTTTTATGCGATGGAGTTTCCCCACAC
TGAGTGGGTGGAGACTGAAGTTAGGCCAGCTTGGCACTTGATGTAATTCTCCTTGGAATTTGCCCTTTTT
GAGTTTGGATCTTGGTTCATTCTCAAGCCTCAGACAGTGGTTCAAAGTTTTTTTCTTCCATTTCAGGTGT
CGTGACGTACGGCCACCATGACCGAGTACAAGCCCACGGTGCGCCTCGCCACCCGCGACGACGTCCCCAG
GGCCGTACGCACCCTCGCCGCCGCGTTCGCCGACTACCCCGCCACGCGCCACACCGTCGATCCGGACCGC
CACATCGAGCGGGTCACCGAGCTGCAAGAACTCTTCCTCACGCGCGTCGGGCTCGACATCGGCAAGGTGT
GGGTCGCGGACGACGGCGCCGCCGTGGCGGTCTGGACCACGCCGGAGAGCGTCGAAGCGGGGGCGGTGTT
CGCCGAGATCGGCCCGCGCATGGCCGAGTTGAGCGGTTCCCGGCTGGCCGCGCAGCAACAGATGGAAGGC
CTCCTGGCGCCGCACCGGCCCAAGGAGCCCGCGTGGTTCCTGGCCACCGTCGGAGTCTCGCCCGACCACC
AGGGCAAGGGTCTGGGCAGCGCCGTCGTGCTCCCCGGAGTGGAGGCGGCCGAGCGCGCCGGGGTGCCCGC
CTTCCTGGAGACCTCCGCGCCCCGCAACCTCCCCTTCTACGAGCGGCTCGGCTTCACCGTCACCGCCGAC
GTCGAGGTGCCCGAAGGACCGCGCACCTGGTGCATGACCCGCAAGCCCGGTGCCTGAACGCGTTAAGTCG
ACAATCAACCTCTGGATTACAAAATTTGTGAAAGATTGACTGGTATTCTTAACTATGTTGCTCCTTTTAC
GCTATGTGGATACGCTGCTTTAATGCCTTTGTATCATGCTATTGCTTCCCGTATGGCTTTCATTTTCTCC
TCCTTGTATAAATCCTGGTTGCTGTCTCTTTATGAGGAGTTGTGGCCCGTTGTCAGGCAACGTGGCGTGG
TGTGCACTGTGTTTGCTGACGCAACCCCCACTGGTTGGGGCATTGCCACCACCTGTCAGCTCCTTTCCGG
GACTTTCGCTTTCCCCCTCCCTATTGCCACGGCGGAACTCATCGCCGCCTGCCTTGCCCGCTGCTGGACA
GGGGCTCGGCTGTTGGGCACTGACAATTCCGTGGTGTTGTCGGGGAAATCATCGTCCTTTCCTTGGCTGC
TCGCCTGTGTTGCCACCTGGATTCTGCGCGGGACGTCCTTCTGCTACGTCCCTTCGGCCCTCAATCCAGC
GGACCTTCCTTCCCGCGGCCTGCTGCCGGCTCTGCGGCCTCTTCCGCGTCTTCGCCTTCGCCCTCAGACG
AGTCGGATCTCCCTTTGGGCCGCCTCCCCGCGTCGACTTTAAGACCAATGACTTACAAGGCAGCTGTAGA
TCTTAGCCACTTTTTAAAAGAAAAGGGGGGACTGGAAGGGCTAATTCACTCCCAACGAAGACAAGATCTG
CTTTTTGCTTGTACTGGGTCTCTCTGGTTAGACCAGATCTGAGCCTGGGAGCTCTCTGGCTAACTAGGGA
ACCCACTGCTTAAGCCTCAATAAAGCTTGCCTTGAGTGCTTCAAGTAGTGTGTGCCCGTCTGTTGTGTGA
CTCTGGTAACTAGAGATCCCTCAGACCCTTTTAGTCAGTGTGGAAAATCTCTAGCAGTACGTATAGTAGT
TCATGTCATCTTATTATTCAGTATTTATAACTTGCAAAGAAATGAATATCAGAGAGTGAGAGGAACTTGT
TTATTGCAGCTTATAATGGTTACAAATAAAGCAATAGCATCACAAATTTCACAAATAAAGCATTTTTTTC
ACTGCATTCTAGTTGTGGTTTGTCCAAACTCATCAATGTATCTTATCATGTCTGGCTCTAGCTATCCCGC
CCCTAACTCCGCCCATCCCGCCCCTAACTCCGCCCAGTTCCGCCCATTCTCCGCCCCATGGCTGACTAAT
TTTTTTTATTTATGCAGAGGCCGAGGCCGCCTCGGCCTCTGAGCTATTCCAGAAGTAGTGAGGAGGCTTT
TTTGGAGGCCTAGGGACGTACCCAATTCGCCCTATAGTGAGTCGTATTACGCGCGCTCACTGGCCGTCGT
TTTACAACGTCGTGACTGGGAAAACCCTGGCGTTACCCAACTTAATCGCCTTGCAGCACATCCCCCTTTC
GCCAGCTGGCGTAATAGCGAAGAGGCCCGCACCGATCGCCCTTCCCAACAGTTGCGCAGCCTGAATGGCG
AATGGG
[124 nt withheld, positions 3367-3490]
C
[91 nt withheld, positions 3492-3582]
A
[49 nt withheld, positions 3584-3632]
CCTTTGACGTTGGAGTCCACGTTCTTT
[37 nt withheld, positions 3660-3696]
ACCCTATCTCGGTCTATTCTTTTGATTTATAAGGGATTTTGCCGATTTCGGCCTATTGGTTAAAAAATGA
GCTGATTTAACAAAAATTTAACGCGAATTTTAACAAAATATTAACGCTTACAATTTAGGTGGCACTTTTC
GGGGAAATGTGCGCGGAACCCCTATTTGTTTATTTTTCTAAATACATTCAAATATGTATCCGCTCATGAG
ACAATAACCCTGATAAATGCTTCAATAATATTGAAAAAGGAAGAGTATGAGTATTCAACATTTCCGTGTC
GCCCTTATTCCCTTTTTTGCGGCATTTTGCCTTCCTGTTTTTGCTCACCCAGAAACGCTGGTGAAAGTAA
AAGATGCTGAAGATCAGTTGGGTGCACGAGTGGGTTACATCGAACTGGATCTCAACAGCGGTAAGATCCT
TGAGAGTTTTCGCCCCGAAGAACGTTTTCCAATGATGAGCACTTTTAAAGTTCTGCTATGTGGCGCGGTA
TTATCCCGTATTGACGCCGGGCAAGAGCAACTCGGTCGCCGCATACACTATTCTCAGAATGACTTGGTTG
AGTACTCACCAGTCACAGAAAAGCATCTTACGGATGGCATGACAGTAAGAGAATTATGCAGTGCTGCCAT
AACCATGAGTGATAACACTGCGGCCAACTTACTTCTGACAACGATCGGAGGACCGAAGGAGCTAACCGCT
TTTTTGCACAACATGGGGGATCATGTAACTCGCCTTGATCGTTGGGAACCGGAGCTGAATGAAGCCATAC
CAAACGACGAGCGTGACACCACGATGCCTGTAGCAATGGCAACAACGTTGCGCAAACTATTAACTGGCGA
ACTACTTACTCTAGCTTCCCGGCAACAATTAATAGACTGGATGGAGGCGGATAAAGTTGCAGGACCACTT
CTGCGCTCGGCCCTTCCGGCTGGCTGGTTTATTGCTGATAAATCTGGAGCCGGTGAGCGTGGGTCTCGCG
GTATCATTGCAGCACTGGGGCCAGATGGTAAGCCCTCCCGTATCGTAGTTATCTACACGACGGGGAGTCA
GGCAACTATGGATGAACGAAATAGACAGATCGCTGAGATAGGTGCCTCACTGATTAAGCATTGGTAACTG
TCAGACCAAGTTTACTCATATATACTTTAGATTGATTTAAAACTTCATTTTTAATTTAAAAGGATCTAGG
TGAAGATCCTTTTTGATAATCTCATGACCAAAATCCCTTAACGTGAGTTTTCGTTCCACTGAGCGTCAGA
CCCCGTAGAAAAGATCAAAGGATCTTCTTGAGATCCTTTTTTTCTGCGCGTAATCTGCTGCTTGCAAACA
AAAAAACCACCGCTACCAGCGGTGGTTTGTTTGCCGGATCAAGAGCTACCAACTCTTTTTCCGAAGGTAA
CTGGCTTCAGCAGAGCGCAGATACCAAATACTGTTCTTCTAGTGTAGCCGTAGTTAGGCCACCACTTCAA
GAACTCTGTAGCACCGCCTACATACCTCGCTCTGCTAATCCTGTTACCAGTGGCTGCTGCCAGTGGCGAT
AAGTCGTGTCTTACCGGGTTGGACTCAAGACGATAGTTACCGGATAAGGCGCAGCGGTCGGGCTGAACGG
GGGGTTCGTGCACACAGCCCAGCTTGGAGCGAACGACCTACACCGAACTGAGATACCTACAGCGTGAGCT
ATGAGAAAGCGCCACGCTTCCCGAAGGGAGAAAGGCGGACAGGTATCCGGTAAGCGGCAGGGTCGGAACA
GGAGAGCGCACGAGGGAGCTTCCAGGGGGAAACGCCTGGTATCTTTATAGTCCTGTCGGGTTTCGCCACC
TCTGACTTGAGCGTCGATTTTTGTGATGCTCGTCAGGGGGGCGGAGCCTATGGAAAAACGCCAGCAACGC
GGCCTTTTTACGGTTCCTGGCCTTTTGCTGGCCTTTTGCTCACATGTTCTTTCCTGCGTTATCCCCTGAT
TCTGTGGATAACCGTATTACCGCCTTTGAGTGAGCTGATACCGCTCGCCGCAGCCGAACGACCGAGCGCA
GCGAGTCAGTGAGCGAGGAAGCGGAAGAGCGCCCAATACGCAAACCGCCTCTCCCCGCGCGTTGGCCGAT
TCATTAATGCAGCTGGCACGACAGGTTTCCCGACTGGAAAGCGGGCAGTGAGCGCAACGCAATTAATGTG
AGTTAGCTCACTCATTAGGCACCCCAGGCTTTACACTTTATGCTTCCGGCTCGTATGTTGTGTGGAATTG
TGAGCGGATAACAATTTCACACAGGAAACAGCTATGACCATGATTACGCCAAGCGCGCAATTAACCCTCA
CTAAAGGGAACAAAAGCTGGAGCTGCAAGCTTAATGTAGTCTTATGCAATACTCTTGTAGTCTTGCAACA
TGGTAACGATGAGTTAGCAACATGCCTTACAAGGAGAGAAAAAGCACCGTGCATGCCGATTGGTGGAAGT
AAGGTGGTACGATCGTGCCTTATTAGGAAGGCAACAGACGGGTCTGACATGGATTGGACGAACCACTGAA
TTGCCGCATTGCAGAGATATTGTATTTAAGTGCCTAGCTCGATACATAAACGGGTCTCTCTGGTTAGACC
AGATCTGAGCCTGGGAGCTCTCTGGCTAACTAGGGAACCCACTGCTTAAGCCTCAATAAAGCTTGCCTTG
AGTGCTTCAAGTAGTGTGTGCCCGTCTGTTGTGTGACTCTGGTAACTAGAGATCCCTCAGACCCTTTTAG
TCAGTGTGGAAAATCTCTAGCAGTGGCGCCCGAACAGGGACTTGAAAGCGAAAGGGAAACCAGAGGAGCT
CTCTCGACGCAGGACTCGGCTTGCTGAAGCGCGCACGGCAAGAGGCGAGGGGCGGCGACTGGTGAGTACG
CCAAAAATTTTGACTAGCGGAGGCTAGAAGGAGAGAGATGGGTGCGAGAGCGTCAGTATTAAGCGGGGGA
GAATTAGATCGCGATGGGAAAAAATTCGGTTAAGGCCAGGGGGAAAGAAAAAATATAAATTAAAACATAT
AGTATGGGCAAGCAGGGAGCTAGAACGATTCGCAGTTAATCCTGGCCTGTTAGAAACATCAGAAGGCTGT
AGACAAATACTGGGACAGCTACAACCATCCCTTCAGACAGGATCAGAAGAACTTAGATCATTATATAATA
CAGTAGCAACCCTCTATTGTGTGCATCAAAGGATAGAGATAAAAGACACCAAGGAAGCTTTAGACAAGAT
AGAGGAAGAGCAAAACAAAAGTAAGACCACCGCACAGCAAGCGGCCGCTGATCTTCAGACCTGGAGGAGG
AGATATGAGGGACAATTGGAGAAGTGAATTATATAAATATAAAGTAGTAAAAATTGAACCATTAGGAGTA
GCACCCACCAAGGCAAAGAGAAGAGTGGTGCAGAGAGAAAAAAGAGCAGTGGGAATAGGAGCTTTGTTCC
TTGGGTTCTTGGGAGCAGCAGGAAGCACTATGGGCGCAGCGTCAATGACGCTGACGGTACAGGCCAGACA
ATTATTGTCTGGTATAGTGCAGCAGCAGAACAATTTGCTGAGGGCTATTGAGGCGCAACAGCATCTGTTG
CAACTCACAGTCTGGGGCATCAAGCAGCTCCAGGCAAGAATCCTGGCTGTGGAAAGATACCTAAAGGATC
AACAGCTCCTGGGGATTTGGGGTTGCTCTGGAAAACTCATTTGCACCACTGCTGTGCCTTGGAATGCTAG
TTGGAGTAATAAATCTCTGGAACAGATTTGGAATCACACGACCTGGATGGAGTGGGACAGAGAAATTAAC
AATTACACAAGCTTAATACACTCCTTAATTGAAGAATCGCAAAACCAGCAAGAAAAGAATGAACAAGAAT
TATTGGAATTAGATAAATGGGCAAGTTTGTGGAATTGGTTTAACATAACAAATTGGCTGTGGTATATAAA
ATTATTCATAATGATAGTAGGAGGCTTGGTAGGTTTAAGAATAGTTTTTGCTGTACTTTCTATAGTGAAT
AGAGTTAGGCAGGGATATTCACCATTATCGTTTCAGACCCACCTCCCAACCCCGAGGGGACCCAGAGAGG
GCCTATTTCCCATGATTCCTTCATATTTGCATATACGATACAAGGCTGTTAGAGAGATAATTAGAATTAA
TTTGACTGTAAACACAAAGATATTAGTACAAAATACGTGACGTAGAAAGTAATAATTTCTTGGGTAGTTT
GCAGTTTTAAAATTATGTTTTAAAATGGACTATCATATGCTTACCGTAACTTGAAAGTATTTCGATTTCT
TGGCTTTATATATCTTGTGGAAAGGACGAAACACCGAAGTCGCGGAGCCGCTCGCGGTTTTAGAGCTAGA
AATAGCAAGTTAAAATAAGGCTAGTCCGTTATCAACTTGAAAAAGTGGCACCGAGTCGGTGCTTTTTTAA
GCTTGGCGTAACTAGATCTTGAGACAAATGGCAGTATTCATCCACAATTTTAAAAGAAAAGGGGGGATTG
GGGGGTACAGTGCAGGGGAAAGAATAGTAGACATAATAGCAACAGACATACAAACTAAAGAATTACAAAA
ACAAATTACAAAAATTCAAAATTTTCGGGTTTATTACAGGGACAGCAGAGATCCACTTTGGCGCCGGCTC
GAGGGGG
