>Addgene plasmid #75940 | HUNK gRNA (BRDN0001148239) | depositor partial sequence | sequence record 143400 | Target Sequence
AAGTCGCGGAGCCGCTCGCG
