>Addgene plasmid #75940 | HUNK gRNA (BRDN0001148239) | addgene partial sequence | sequence record 184867 | hU6-F
ACGTGACGTAGAAAGTAATAATTTCTTGGGTAGTTTGCAGTTTTAAAATTATGTTTTAAAATGGACTATC
ATATGCTTACCGTAACTTGAAAGTATTTCGATTTCTTGGCTTTATATATCTTGTGGAAAGGACGAAACAC
CGAAGTCGCGGAGCCGCTCGCGGTTTTAGAGCTAGAAATAGCAAGTTAAAATAAGGCTAGTCCGTTATCA
ACTTGAAAAAGTGGCACCGAGTCGGTGCTTTTTTAAGCTTGGCGTAACTAGATCTTGAGACAAATGGCAG
TATTCATCCACAATTTTAAAAGAAAAGGGGGGATTGGGGGGTACAGTGCAGGGGAAAGAATAGTAGACAT
AATAGCAACAGACATACAAACTAAAGAATTACAAAAACAAATTACAAAAATTCAAAATTTTCGGGTTTAT
TACAGGGACAGCAGAGATCCACTTTGGCGCCGGCTCGAGGGGGCCCGGGTGCAAAGATGGATAAAGTTTT
AAACAGAGAGGAATCTTTGCAGCTAATGGACCTTCTAGGTCTTGAAAGGAGTGGGAATTGGCTCCGGTGC
CCGTCAGTGG
